>Addgene plasmid #153133 | Flag-FOXK2 | addgene full sequence | sequence record 299512 | Addgene NGS Result
CGCCATTCTGCCTGGGGACGTCGGAGCAAGCTTGATTTAGGTGACACTATAGAATACAAGCTACTTGTTC
TTTTTGCAGGATCAGCCACCATGGATTACAAGGACGACGACGATAAGGGATCCGCTGCAGCCGCGGCGGC
GTTATCTGGCGCGGGAACACCACCAGCAGGAGGAGGAGCTGGAGGAGGAGGAGCTGGAGGAGGCGGTTCT
CCACCTGGTGGATGGGCTGTGGCACGCTTGGAGGGCCGCGAGTTCGAGTATCTGATGAAGAAGCGCTCGG
TGACCATCGGCCGCAACTCGTCGCAGGGCTCGGTGGACGTGAGCATGGGCCACTCGAGCTTCATCTCCCG
TCGTCACCTCGAAATATTTACACCCCCGGGAGGAGGTGGCCATGGCGGGGCCGCTCCGGAGCTGCCACCC
GCGCAGCCAAGACCAGATGCAGGCGGAGATTTCTACCTGCGATGTTTGGGCAAGAACGGGGTATTCGTGG
ACGGCGTGTTCCAGAGGCGCGGGGCGCCGCCGCTGCAGCTGCCGCGCGTGTGCACATTCAGGTTCCCGAG
CACAAACATCAAGATAACGTTCACTGCCCTGTCCAGCGAGAAGAGAGAGAAGCAGGAGGCGTCTGAGTCT
CCAGTGAAGGCCGTACAGCCACACATCTCGCCCCTGACCATCAACATTCCAGACACCATGGCCCACCTCA
TCAGCCCTCTGCCCTCCCCCACGGGAACCATCAGCGCTGCAAACTCCTGCCCCTCCAGCCCCCGTGGAGC
GGGGTCTTCAGGGTACAAGGTGGGCCGAGTGATGCCATCTGACCTCAATTTAATGGCTGACAACTCACAG
CCTGAAAATGAAAAGGAAGCTTCAGGTGGAGACAGCCCGAAGGATGATTCAAAGCCGCCTTACTCCTACG
CGCAGCTGATAGTTCAGGCGATTACGATGGCTCCCGACAAACAGCTCACCCTGAACGGGATTTATACACA
CATCACTAAAAATTATCCCTACTACAGGACTGCGGACAAGGGCTGGCAGAATTCAATTCGCCACAATCTC
TCTCTGAATCGTTATTTCATCAAAGTGCCGCGTTCCCAGGAAGAACCAGGCAAAGGCTCGTTCTGGAGGA
TAGACCCAGCCTCTGAAAGCAAATTAATAGAACAGGCTTTTAGGAAACGACGGCCTAGGGGCGTGCCCTG
CTTTAGAACCCCTCTGGGACCGCTCTCTTCTAGGAGTGCCCCAGCCTCTCCCAATCACGCGGGAGTGCTG
TCTGCTCACTCTAGTGGCGCCCAGACCCCTGAGAGCCTGTCGAGGGAAGGTTCGCCGGCCCCCCTTGAGC
CTGAGCCTGGCGCTGCACAGCCCAAACTCGCTGTCATCCAGGAAGCCCGGTTTGCCCAGAGCGCCCCAGG
GTCACCTCTGTCCAGTCAGCCAGTCTTAATCACCGTCCAGCGGCAGCTACCACAGGCCATCAAGCCTGTC
ACCTACACTGTGGCCACCCCAGTGACCACCTCGACCTCCCAGCCACCCGTCGTGCAGACGGTTCACGTCG
TCCACCAGATCCCAGCGGTGTCGGTCACCAGTGTGGCCGGACTGGCCCCAGCGAACACGTACACTGTCTC
TGGACAAGCTGTGGTCACCCCGGCAGCCGTGCTGGCCCCTCCTAAGGCAGAGGCCCAGGAGAATGGCGAC
CACAGGGAAGTCAAAGTGAAAGTAGAGCCTATTCCCGCCATTGGCCACGCCACGCTCGGCACTGCCAGCC
GGATCATTCAGACGGCACAGACCACCCCGGTCCAGACGGTGACCATAGTACAACAGGCACCTCTAGGTCA
ACACCAGCTACCAATAAAAACTGTAACACAAAACGGCACTCACGTGGCATCAGTCCCCACTGCGGTCCAC
GGCCAGGTGAACAATGCCGCGGCGAGTCCTTTGCACATGTTGGCAACACACGCATCCGCATCGGCCTCCC
TGCCCACAAAGCGCCACAACGGTGACCAGCCGGAGCAGCCGGAGCTGAAGCGGATCAAGACAGAAGACGG
CGAGGGCATCGTCATTGCCCTGAGCGTGGACACGCCACCGGCAGCCGTAAGGGAAAAGGGTGTCCAGAAC
TAGTCTAGAACTATAGTGAGTCGTATTACGTAGATCCAGACATGATAAGATACATTGATGAGTTTGGACA
AACCACAACTAGAATGCAGTGAAAAAAATGCTTTATTTGTGAAATTTGTGATGCTATTGCTTTATTTGTA
ACCATTATAAGCTGCAATAAACAAGTTAACAACAACAATTGCATTCATTTTATGTTTCAGGTTCAGGGGG
AGGTGTGGGAGGTTTTTTAATTCGCGGCCGCGGCGCCAATGCATTGGGCCCGGTACCCAGCTTTTGTTCC
CTTTAGTGAGGGTTAATTGCGCGCTTGGCGTAATCATGGTCATAGCTGTTTCCTGTGTGAAATTGTTATC
CGCTCACAATTCCACACAACATACGAGCCGGGAGCATAAAGTGTAAAGCCTGGGGTGCCTAATGAGTGAG
CTAACTCACATTAATTGCGTTGCGCTCACTGCCCGCTTTCCAGTCGGGAAACCTGTCGTGCCAGCTGCAT
TAATGAATCGGCCAACGCGCGGGGAGAGGCGGTTTGCGTATTGGGCGCTCTTCCGCTTCCTCGCTCACTG
ACTCGCTGCGCTCGGTCGTTCGGCTGCGGCGAGCGGTATCAGCTCACTCAAAGGCGGTAATACGGTTATC
CACAGAATCAGGGGATAACGCAGGAAAGAACATGTGAGCAAAAGGCCAGCAAAAGGCCAGGAACCGTAAA
AAGGCCGCGTTGCTGGCGTTTTTCCATAGGCTCCGCCCCCCTGACGAGCATCACAAAAATCGACGCTCAA
GTCAGAGGTGGCGAAACCCGACAGGACTATAAAGATACCAGGCGTTTCCCCCTGGAAGCTCCCTCGTGCG
CTCTCCTGTTCCGACCCTGCCGCTTACCGGATACCTGTCCGCCTTTCTCCCTTCGGGAAGCGTGGCGCTT
TCTCATAGCTCACGCTGTAGGTATCTCAGTTCGGTGTAGGTCGTTCGCTCCAAGCTGGGCTGTGTGCACG
AACCCCCCGTTCAGCCCGACCGCTGCGCCTTATCCGGTAACTATCGTCTTGAGTCCAACCCGGTAAGACA
CGACTTATCGCCACTGGCAGCAGCCACTGGTAACAGGATTAGCAGAGCGAGGTATGTAGGCGGTGCTACA
GAGTTCTTGAAGTGGTGGCCTAACTACGGCTACACTAGAAGAACAGTATTTGGTATCTGCGCTCTGCTGA
AGCCAGTTACCTTCGGAAAAAGAGTTGGTAGCTCTTGATCCGGCAAACAAACCACCGCTGGTAGCGGTGG
TTTTTTTGTTTGCAAGCAGCAGATTACGCGCAGAAAAAAAGGATCTCAAGAAGATCCTTTGATCTTTTCT
ACGGGGTCTGACGCTCAGTGGAACGAAAACTCACGTTAAGGGATTTTGGTCATGAGATTATCAAAAAGGA
TCTTCACCTAGATCCTTTTAAATTAAAAATGAAGTTTTAAATCAATCTAAAGTATATATGAGTAAACTTG
GTCTGACAGTTACCAATGCTTAATCAGTGAGGCACCTATCTCAGCGATCTGTCTATTTCGTTCATCCATA
GTTGCCTGACTCCCCGTCGTGTAGATAACTACGATACGGGAGGGCTTACCATCTGGCCCCAGTGCTGCAA
TGATACCGCGAGACCCACGCTCACCGGCTCCAGATTTATCAGCAATAAACCAGCCAGCCGGAAGGGCCGA
GCGCAGAAGTGGTCCTGCAACTTTATCCGCCTCCATCCAGTCTATTAATTGTTGCCGGGAAGCTAGAGTA
AGTAGTTCGCCAGTTAATAGTTTGCGCAACGTTGTTGCCATTGCTACAGGCATCGTGGTGTCACGCTCGT
CGTTTGGTATGGCTTCATTCAGCTCCGGTTCCCAACGATCAAGGCGAGTTACATGATCCCCCATGTTGTG
CAAAAAAGCGGTTAGCTCCTTCGGTCCTCCGATCGTTGTCAGAAGTAAGTTGGCCGCAGTGTTATCACTC
ATGGTTATGGCAGCACTGCATAATTCTCTTACTGTCATGCCATCCGTAAGATGCTTTTCTGTGACTGGTG
AGTACTCAACCAAGTCATTCTGAGAATAGTGTATGCGGCGACCGAGTTGCTCTTGCCCGGCGTCAATACG
GGATAATACCGCGCCACATAGCAGAACTTTAAAAGTGCTCATCATTGGAAAACGTTCTTCGGGGCGAAAA
CTCTCAAGGATCTTACCGCTGTTGAGATCCAGTTCGATGTAACCCACTCGTGCACCCAACTGATCTTCAG
CATCTTTTACTTTCACCAGCGTTTCTGGGTGAGCAAAAACAGGAAGGCAAAATGCCGCAAAAAAGGGAAT
AAGGGCGACACGGAAATGTTGAATACTCATACTCTTCCTTTTTCAATATTATTGAAGCATTTATCAGGGT
TATTGTCTCATGAGCGGATACATATTTGAATGTATTTAGAAAAATAAACAAATAGGGGTTCCGCGCACAT
TTCCCCGAAAAGTGCCACCTAAATTGTAAGCGTTAATATTTTGTTAAAATTCGCGTTAAATTTTTGTTAA
ATCAGCTCATTTTTTAACCAATAGGCCGAAATCGGCAAAATCCCTTATAAATCAAAAGAATAGACCGAGA
TAGGGT
[37 nt withheld, positions 4697-4733]
AAAGAACGTGGACTCCAACGTCAAAGG
[49 nt withheld, positions 4761-4809]
T
[91 nt withheld, positions 4811-4901]
G
[124 nt withheld, positions 4903-5026]
CCCATTCGCCATTCAGGCTGCGCAACTGTTGGGAAGGGCGATCGGTGCGGGCCTCTTCGCTATTACGCCA
GTCGACCGCCAATTCAATATGGCGTATATGGACTCATGCCAATTCAATATGGTGGATCTGGACCTGTGCC
AATTCAATATGGCGTATATGGACTCGTGCCAATTCAATATGGTGGATCTGGACCCCAGCCAATTCAATAT
GGCGGACTTGGCACCATGCCAATTCAATATGGCGGACCTGGCACTGTGCCAACTGGGGAGGGGTCTACTT
GGCACGGTGCCAAGTTTGAGGAGGGGTCTTGGCCCTGTGCCAAGTCCGCCATATTGAATTGGCATGGTGC
CAATAATGGCGGCCATATTGGCTATATGCCAGGATCAATATATAGGCAATATCCAATATGGCCCTATGCC
AATATGGCTATTGGCCAGGTTCAATACTATGTATTGGCCCTATGCCATATAGTATTCCATATATGGGTTT
TCCTATTGACGTAGATAGCCCCTCCCAATGGGCGGTCCCATATACCATATATGGGGCTTCCTAATACCGC
CCATAGCCACTCCCCCATTGACGTCAATGGTCTCTATATATGGTCTTTCCTATTGACGTCATATGGGCGG
TCCTATTGACGTATATGGCGCCTCCCCCATTGACGTCAATTACGGTAAATGGCCCGCCTGGCTCAATGCC
CATTGACGTCAATAGGACCACCCACCATTGACGTCAATGGGATGGCTCATTGCCCATTCATATCCGTTCT
CACGCCCCCTATTGACGTCAATGACGGTAAATGGCCCACTTGGCAGTACATCAATATCTATTAATAGTAA
CTTGGCAAGTACATTACTATTGGAAGTACGCCAGGGTACATTGGCAGTACTCCCATTGACGTCAATGGCG
GTAAATGGCCCGCGATGGCTGCCAAGTACATCCCCATTGACGTCAATGGGGAGGGGCAATGACGCAAATG
GGCGTTCCATTGACGTAAATGGGCGGTAGGCGTGCCTAATGGGAGGTCTATATAAGCAATGCTCGTTTAG
GGAAC
Features (pLannotate 1.2.2; 16 found; start..end, strand, type, name):
     35..53      +  promoter       SP6 promoter: promoter for bacteriophage SP6 RNA polymerase
     94..110     +  CDS            FLAG (fragment): FLAG® epitope tag, followed by an enterokinase cleavage site
    217..2100    +  CDS            FOXK2: FOXK2_HUMAN - Also known as ILF From Homo sapiens (Human).
   2111..2128    -  promoter       T7 promoter (fragment): promoter for bacteriophage T7 RNA polymerase
   2133..2267    -  polyA_signal   SV40 poly(A) signal: SV40 polyadenylation signal
   2380..2398    -  promoter       T3 promoter: promoter for bacteriophage T3 RNA polymerase
   2443..2459    -  protein_bind   lac operator: The lac repressor binds to the lac operator to inhibit transcription in E. coli. This inhibition can be relieved by adding lactose or isopropyl-β-D-thiogalactopyranoside (IPTG). lac repressor encoded by lacI
   2467..2497    -  promoter       lac promoter: promoter for the E. coli lac operon
   2512..2533    -  protein_bind   CAP binding site: CAP binding activates transcription in the presence of cAMP. E. coli catabolite activator protein
   2546..2638    -  CDS            lacI (fragment): lac repressor; lacI; The lac repressor binds to the lac operator to inhibit transcription in E. coli. This inhibition can be relieved by adding lactose or isopropyl-β-D-thiogalactopyranoside (IPTG).
   2821..3409    -  rep_origin     ori: high-copy-number ColE1/pMB1/pBR322/pUC origin of replication
   3580..4440    -  CDS            AmpR: β-lactamase; bla; confers resistance to ampicillin, carbenicillin, and related antibiotics
   4441..4545    -  promoter       AmpR promoter: bla
   4598..5026    -  rep_origin     f1 ori (sequence partly withheld): f1 bacteriophage origin of replication; arrow indicates direction of (+) strand synthesis
   5031..5097    -  CDS            lacZα (fragment): LacZα fragment of β-galactosidase; lacZ fragment
   5104..6081    +  promoter       CMV IE94 promoter: enhancer/promoter region of simian cytomegalovirus major immediate early transcription unit IE94
