[The description below was written by a language model from this plasmid's Addgene catalogue record and pLannotate feature annotations shown in this document.]
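Description:
Flag-FOXK2 is a mammalian expression plasmid built on the pCS2+ N-flag backbone that drives production of human FOXK2 (also known as ILF or ILF1), a forkhead box transcription factor, carrying an N-terminal FLAG epitope supplied by the vector. The roughly 2 kb FOXK2 coding sequence was inserted between BamHI and XbaI sites, both of which remain intact, giving a sequenced construct of about 6.1 kb. In E. coli the plasmid replicates from a high-copy ColE1/pUC-type origin and is selected through the β-lactamase gene conferring ampicillin resistance. An f1 phage origin is also present, along with remnants of lac regulatory sequences and small lacZα and lacI fragments inherited from the parental cloning vector, which have no role in expression of the insert.

Transcription in mammalian cells is driven by the simian cytomegalovirus IE94 enhancer/promoter, a strong constitutive element that, in the circular map, lies immediately upstream of the FLAG-FOXK2 open reading frame. An SV40 polyadenylation signal is annotated just downstream of the insert, although the feature table places it on the opposite strand. An SP6 promoter sits between the CMV IE94 promoter and the tagged coding sequence, which in pCS2-type vectors permits in vitro synthesis of sense RNA. T7 and T3 promoters are located beyond the 3′ end of the insert, facing back toward it. The FLAG tag allows detection or immunoprecipitation of the protein with anti-FLAG antibodies. The plasmid belongs to a uniform library of FOX transcription factor expression constructs, intended for comparative studies of FOX protein function by expression in mammalian cells.
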