Addgene plasmid #153133: Flag-FOXK2
Purpose: Expression of Flag tagged human FOXK2 in mammalian cells
Depositing lab: Stefan Koch. Depositing organization: Linkopings Universitet. Publication: A uniform expression library for the exploration of FOX transcription factor biology. Moparthi L, Koch S. Differentiation. 2020 Sep - Oct;115:30-36. doi: 10.1016/j.diff.2020.08.002. Epub 2020 Aug 20. PubMed 32858261.
Backbone
  Vector backbone: pCS2+ N-flag
  Backbone size w/o insert (bp): 4131
  Vector type: Mammalian Expression
Growth in bacteria
  Bacterial resistance: Ampicillin, 100 μg/mL
  Growth temperature: 37°C
  Growth strain: DH5alpha
  Copy number: High Copy
Gene/Insert
  Gene/Insert name: human FOXK2
  Species: H. sapiens (human)
  Insert size (bp): 1980
  Entrez Gene: FOXK2 (a.k.a. ILF, ILF-1, ILF1)
  Promoter: CMV IE94
  Tag / fusion protein: Flag (N terminal on backbone)
  Cloning method: Restriction Enzyme; 5′ cloning site BamHI (not destroyed); 3′ cloning site XbaI (not destroyed)
  Sequencing primers: 5′ SP6; 3′ EBV-rev
Terms and licenses: Academic/Nonprofit Terms; Industry Terms: Not Available to Industry
How to cite: Flag-FOXK2 was a gift from Stefan Koch (Addgene plasmid # 153133 ; http://n2t.net/addgene:153133 ; RRID:Addgene_153133)
