>Addgene plasmid #153133 | Flag-FOXK2 | depositor partial sequence | sequence record 296326 | hFOXK2 gene sequence
ATGGCTGCAGCCGCGGCGGCGTTATCTGGCGCGGGAACACCACCAGCAGGAGGAGGAGCTGGAGGAGGAG
GAGCTGGAGGAGGCGGTTCTCCACCTGGTGGATGGGCTGTGGCACGCTTGGAGGGCCGCGAGTTCGAGTA
TCTGATGAAGAAGCGCTCGGTGACCATCGGCCGCAACTCGTCGCAGGGCTCGGTGGACGTGAGCATGGGC
CACTCGAGCTTCATCTCCCGTCGTCACCTCGAAATATTTACACCCCCGGGAGGAGGTGGCCATGGCGGGG
CCGCTCCGGAGCTGCCACCCGCGCAGCCAAGACCAGATGCAGGCGGAGATTTCTACCTGCGATGTTTGGG
CAAGAACGGGGTATTCGTGGACGGCGTGTTCCAGAGGCGCGGGGCGCCGCCGCTGCAGCTGCCGCGCGTG
TGCACATTCAGGTTCCCGAGCACAAACATCAAGATAACGTTCACTGCCCTGTCCAGCGAGAAGAGAGAGA
AGCAGGAGGCGTCTGAGTCTCCAGTGAAGGCCGTACAGCCACACATCTCGCCCCTGACCATCAACATTCC
AGACACCATGGCCCACCTCATCAGCCCTCTGCCCTCCCCCACGGGAACCATCAGCGCTGCAAACTCCTGC
CCCTCCAGCCCCCGTGGAGCGGGGTCTTCAGGGTACAAGGTGGGCCGAGTGATGCCATCTGACCTCAATT
TAATGGCTGACAACTCACAGCCTGAAAATGAAAAGGAAGCTTCAGGTGGAGACAGCCCGAAGGATGATTC
AAAGCCGCCTTACTCCTACGCGCAGCTGATAGTTCAGGCGATTACGATGGCTCCCGACAAACAGCTCACC
CTGAACGGGATTTATACACACATCACTAAAAATTATCCCTACTACAGGACTGCGGACAAGGGCTGGCAGA
ATTCAATTCGCCACAATCTCTCTCTGAATCGTTATTTCATCAAAGTGCCGCGTTCCCAGGAAGAACCAGG
CAAAGGCTCGTTCTGGAGGATAGACCCAGCCTCTGAAAGCAAATTAATAGAACAGGCTTTTAGGAAACGA
CGGCCTAGGGGCGTGCCCTGCTTTAGAACCCCTCTGGGACCGCTCTCTTCTAGGAGTGCCCCAGCCTCTC
CCAATCACGCGGGAGTGCTGTCTGCTCACTCTAGTGGCGCCCAGACCCCTGAGAGCCTGTCGAGGGAAGG
TTCGCCGGCCCCCCTTGAGCCTGAGCCTGGCGCTGCACAGCCCAAACTCGCTGTCATCCAGGAAGCCCGG
TTTGCCCAGAGCGCCCCAGGGTCACCTCTGTCCAGTCAGCCAGTCTTAATCACCGTCCAGCGGCAGCTAC
CACAGGCCATCAAGCCTGTCACCTACACTGTGGCCACCCCAGTGACCACCTCGACCTCCCAGCCACCCGT
CGTGCAGACGGTTCACGTCGTCCACCAGATCCCAGCGGTGTCGGTCACCAGTGTGGCCGGACTGGCCCCA
GCGAACACGTACACTGTCTCTGGACAAGCTGTGGTCACCCCGGCAGCCGTGCTGGCCCCTCCTAAGGCAG
AGGCCCAGGAGAATGGCGACCACAGGGAAGTCAAAGTGAAAGTAGAGCCTATTCCCGCCATTGGCCACGC
CACGCTCGGCACTGCCAGCCGGATCATTCAGACGGCACAGACCACCCCGGTCCAGACGGTGACCATAGTA
CAACAGGCACCTCTAGGTCAACACCAGCTACCAATAAAAACTGTAACACAAAACGGCACTCACGTGGCAT
CAGTCCCCACTGCGGTCCACGGCCAGGTGAACAATGCCGCGGCGAGTCCTTTGCACATGTTGGCAACACA
CGCATCCGCATCGGCCTCCCTGCCCACAAAGCGCCACAACGGTGACCAGCCGGAGCAGCCGGAGCTGAAG
CGGATCAAGACAGAAGACGGCGAGGGCATCGTCATTGCCCTGAGCGTGGACACGCCACCGGCAGCCGTAA
GGGAAAAGGGTGTCCAGAACTAG
